>Addgene plasmid #163919 | pLV-dt/deltaEGFP | depositor full sequence | sequence record 317935 | pLV-dt/deltaEGFP sequence 8467 bps
AATGTAGTCTTATGCAATACTCTTGTAGTCTTGCAACATGGTAACGATGAGTTAGCAACATGCCTTACAA
GGAGAGAAAAAGCACCGTGCATGCCGATTGGTGGAAGTAAGGTGGTACGATCGTGCCTTATTAGGAAGGC
AACAGACGGGTCTGACATGGATTGGACGAACCACTGAATTGCCGCATTGCAGAGATATTGTATTTAAGTG
CCTAGCTCGATACATAAACGGGTCTCTCTGGTTAGACCAGATCTGAGCCTGGGAGCTCTCTGGCTAACTA
GGGAACCCACTGCTTAAGCCTCAATAAAGCTTGCCTTGAGTGCTTCAAGTAGTGTGTGCCCGTCTGTTGT
GTGACTCTGGTAACTAGAGATCCCTCAGACCCTTTTAGTCAGTGTGGAAAATCTCTAGCAGTGGCGCCCG
AACAGGGACTTGAAAGCGAAAGGGAAACCAGAGGAGCTCTCTCGACGCAGGACTCGGCTTGCTGAAGCGC
GCACGGCAAGAGGCGAGGGGCGGCGACTGGTGAGTACGCCAAAAATTTTGACTAGCGGAGGCTAGAAGGA
GAGAGATGGGTGCGAGAGCGTCAGTATTAAGCGGGGGAGAATTAGATCGCGATGGGAAAAAATTCGGTTA
AGGCCAGGGGGAAAGAAAAAATATAAATTAAAACATATAGTATGGGCAAGCAGGGAGCTAGAACGATTCG
CAGTTAATCCTGGCCTGTTAGAAACATCAGAAGGCTGTAGACAAATACTGGGACAGCTACAACCATCCCT
TCAGACAGGATCAGAAGAACTTAGATCATTATATAATACAGTAGCAACCCTCTATTGTGTGCATCAAAGG
ATAGAGATAAAAGACACCAAAGGAAGCTTTAGACAAGATAGAGGAAGAGCAAAACAAAAGTAAGACCACC
GCACAGCAAGCGGCCGCTGATCTTCAGACCTGGAGGAGGAGATATGAGGGACAATTGGAGAAGTGAATTA
TATAAATATAAAGTAGTAAAAATTGAACCATTAGGAGTAGCACCCACCAAGGCAAAGAGAAGAGTGGTGC
AGAGAGAAAAAAGAGCAGTGGGAATAGGAGCTTTGTTCCTTGGGTTCTTGGGAGCAGCAGGAAGCACTAT
GGGCGCAGCGTCAATGACGCTGACGGTACAGGCCAGACAATTATTGTCTGGTATAGTGCAGCAGCAGAAC
AATTTGCTGAGGGCTATTGAGGCGCAACAGCATCTGTTGCAACTCACAGTCTGGGGCATCAAGCAGCTCC
AGGCAAGAATCCTGGCTGTGGAAAGATACCTAAAGGATCAACAGCTCCTGGGGATTTGGGGTTGCTCTGG
AAAACTCATTTGCACCACTGCTGTGCCTTGGAATGCTAGTTGGAGTAATAAATCTCTGGAACAGATTTGG
AATCACACGACCTGGATGGAGTGGGACAGAGAAATTAACAATTACACAAGCTTAATACACTCCTTAATTG
AAGAATCGCAAAACCAGCAAGAAAAGAATGAACAAGAATTATTGGAATTAGATAAATGGGCAAGTTTGTG
GAATTGGTTTAACATAACAAATTGGCTGTGGTATATAAAATTATTCATAATGATAGTAGGAGGCTTGGTA
GGTTTAAGAATAGTTTTTGCTGTACTTTCTATAGTGAATAGAGTTAGGCAGGGATATTCACCATTATCGT
TTCAGACCCACCTCCCAACCCCGAGGGGACCCGACAGGCCCGAAGGAATAGAAGAAGAAGGTGGAGAGAG
AGACAGAGACAGATCCATTCGATTAGTGAACGGATCTCGACGGTATCGATACAAATGGCAGTATTCATTC
ACAATTTTAAAAGAAAAGGGGGGATTGGGGGGTACAGTGCAGGGGAAAGAATAGTAGACATAATAGCAAC
AGACATACAAACTAAAGAATTACAAAAACAAATTACAAAAATTCAAAATTTTCGGGTTTATTACAGGGAC
AGCAGAGATCCACTTTGGTCTAGTGGATCCTAGAGCCCCAGCTGGTTCTTTCCGCCTCAGAAGCCATAGA
GCCCACCGCATCCCCAGCATGCCTGCTATTGTCTTCCCAATCCTCCCCCTTGCTGTCCTGCCCCACCCCA
CCCCCCAGAATAGAATGACACCTACTCAGACAATGCGATGCAATTTCCTCATTTTATTAGGAAAGGACAG
TGGGAGTGGCACCTTCCAGGGTCAAGGAAGGCACGGGGGAGGGGCAAACAACAGATGGCTGGCAACTAGA
AGGCACAGTCGAGGCTGATCAGCTTAATTAAGGATCCTCTAGGATCCTACCTTTCTCTTCTTTTTTGGAT
CTACCTTTCTCTTCTTTTTTGGATCTACCTTTCTCTTCTTTTTTGGATCAGCTCGAGTCTTGTACAGCTC
GTCCATGCCGAGAGTGATCCCGGCGGCGGTCACGAACTCCAGCAGGACCATGTGATCGCGCTTCTCGTTG
GGGTCTTTGCTCAGGGCGGACTGGGTGCTCAGGTAGTGGTTGTCGGGCAGCAGCACGGGGCCGTCGCCGA
TGGGGGTGTTCTGCTGGTAGTGGTCGGCGAGCTGCACGCTGCCGTCCTCGATGTTGTGGCGGATCTTGAA
GTTCACCTTGATGCCGTTCTTCTGCTTGTCGGCCATGATATAGACGTTGTGGCTGTTGTAGTTGTACTCC
AGCTTGTGCCCCAGGATGTTGCCGTCCTCCTTGAAGTCGATGCCCTTCAGCTCGATGCGGTTCACCAGGG
TGTCGCCCTCGAACTTCACCTCGGCGCGGGTCTTGTAGTTGCCGTCGTCCTTGAAGAAGATGGTGCGCTC
CTGGACGTAGCCTTCGGGCATGGCGGACTTGAAGAAGTCGTGCTGCTTCATGTGGTCGGGGTAGCGGCTG
AAGCACTGCACGCCGTAGGTCAGGGTGGTCACGAGGGTGGGCCAGGGCACGGGCAGCTTGCCGGTGGTGC
AGATGAACTTCAGGGTCAGCTTGCCGTAGGTGGCATCGCCCTCGCCCTCGCCGGACACGCTGAACTTGTG
GCCGTTTACGTCGCCGTCCAGCTCGACCAGGATGGGCACCACCCCGGTGAACAGCTCCTCGCCCTTGCTC
ACCATGGTGGCGGCCAATTCCAGTACTTTTCCCAAGGCAGTCTGGAGCATGCGCTTTAGCAGCCCCGCTG
GGCACTTGGCGCTACACAAGTGGCCTCTGGCCTCGCACACATTCCACATCCACCGGTAGGCGCCAACCGG
CTCCGTTCTTTGGTGGCCCCTTCGCGCCACCTTCTACTCCTCCCCTAGTCAGGAAGTTCCCCCCCGCCCC
GCAGCTCGCGTCGTGCAGGACGTGACAAATGGAAGTAGCACGTCTCACTAGTCTCGTGCAGATGGACAGC
ACCGCTGAGCAATGGAAGCGGGTAGGCCTTTGGGGCAGCGGCCAATAGCAGCTTTGCTCCTTCGCTTTCT
GGGCTCAGAGGCTGGGAAGGGGTGGGTCCGGGGGCGGGCTCAGGGGCGGGCTCAGGGGCGGGGCGGGCGC
CCGAAGGTCCTCCGGAGGCCCGGCATTCTGCACGCTTCAAAAGCGCACGTCTGCCGCGCTGTTCTCCTCT
TCCTCATCTCCGGGCCTTTCGACCTGAAGCTTGCCGCCGGCACCATGGTGAGCAAGGGCGAGGAGGTCAT
CAAAGAGTTCATGCGCTTCAAGGTGCGCATGGAGGGCTCCATGAACGGCCACGAGTTCGAGATCGAGGGC
GAGGGCGAGGGCCGCCCCTACGAGGGCACCCAGACCGCCAAGCTGAAGGTGACCAAGGGCGGCCCCCTGC
CCTTCGCCTGGGACATCCTGTCCCCCCAGTTCATGTACGGCTCCAAGGCGTACGTGAAGCACCCCGCCGA
CATCCCCGATTACAAGAAGCTGTCCTTCCCCGAGGGCTTCAAGTGGGAGCGCGTGATGAACTTCGAGGAC
GGCGGTCTGGTGACCGTGACCCAGGACTCCTCCCTGCAGGACGGCACGCTGATCTACAAGGTGAAGATGC
GCGGCACCAACTTCCCCCCCGACGGCCCCGTAATGCAGAAGAAGACCATGGGCTGGGAGGCCTCCACCGA
GCGCCTGTACCCCCGCGACGGCGTGCTGAAGGGCGAGATCCACCAGGCCCTGAAGCTGAAGGACGGCGGC
CACTACCTGGTGGAGTTCAAGACCATCTACATGGCCAAGAAGCCCGTGCAACTGCCCGGCTACTACTACG
TGGACACCAAGCTGGACATCACCTCCCACAACGAGGACTACACCATCGTGGAACAGTACGAGCGCTCCGA
GGGCCGCCACCACCTGTTCCTGTACGGCATGGACGAGCTGTACAAGTAACTCGAGTAATCAACCTCTGGA
TTACAAAATTTGTGAAAGATTGACTGGTATTCTTAACTATGTTGCTCCTTTTACGCTATGTGGATACGCT
GCTTTAATGCCTTTGTATCATGCTATTGCTTCCCGTATGGCTTTCATTTTCTCCTCCTTGTATAAATCCT
GGTTGCTGTCTCTTTATGAGGAGTTGTGGCCCGTTGTCAGGCAACGTGGCGTGGTGTGCACTGTGTTTGC
TGACGCAACCCCCACTGGTTGGGGCATTGCCACCACCTGTCAGCTCCTTTCCGGGACTTTCGCTTTCCCC
CTCCCTATTGCCACGGCGGAACTCATCGCCGCCTGCCTTGCCCGCTGCTGGACAGGGGCTCGGCTGTTGG
GCACTGACAATTCCGTGGTGTTGTCGGGGAAGCTGACGTCCTTTCCATGGCTGCTCGCCTGTGTTGCCAC
CTGGATTCTGCGCGGGACGTCCTTCTGCTACGTCCCTTCGGCCCTCAATCCAGCGGACCTTCCTTCCCGC
GGCCTGCTGCCGGCTCTGCGGCCTCTTCCGCGTCTTCGCCTTCGCCCTCAGACGAGTCGGATCTCCCTTT
GGGCCGCCTCCCCGCAGGTACCTTTAAGACCAATGACTTACAAGGCAGCTGTAGATCTTAGCCACTTTTT
AAAAGAAAAGGGGGGACTGGAAGGGCTAATTCACTCCCAACGAAGACAAGATCTGCTTTTTGCTTGTACT
GGGTCTCTCTGGTTAGACCAGATCTGAGCCTGGGAGCTCTCTGGCTAACTAGGGAACCCACTGCTTAAGC
CTCAATAAAGCTTGCCTTGAGTGCTTCAAGTAGTGTGTGCCCGTCTGTTGTGTGACTCTGGTAACTAGAG
ATCCCTCAGACCCTTTTAGTCAGTGTGGAAAATCTCTAGCAGTAGTAGTTCATGTCATCTTATTATTCAG
TATTTATAACTTGCAAAGAAATGAATATCAGAGAGTGAGAGGAACTTGTTTATTGCAGCTTATAATGGTT
ACAAATAAAGCAATAGCATCACAAATTTCACAAATAAAGCATTTTTTTCACTGCATTCTAGTTGTGGTTT
GTCCAAACTCATCAATGTATCTTATCATGTCTGGCTCTAGCTATCCCGCCCCTAACTCCGCCCATCCCGC
CCCTAACTCCGCCCAGTTCCGCCCATTCTCCGCCCCATGGCTGACTAATTTTTTTTATTTATGCAGAGGC
CGAGGCCGCCTCGGCCTCTGAGCTATTCCAGAAGTAGTGAGGAGGCTTTTTTGGAGGCCTAGGGACGTAC
CCAATTCGCCCTATAGTGAGTCGTATTACGCGCGCTCACTGGCCGTCGTTTTACAACGTCGTGACTGGGA
AAACCCTGGCGTTACCCAACTTAATCGCCTTGCAGCACATCCCCCTTTCGCCAGCTGGCGTAATAGCGAA
GAGGCCCGCACCGATCGCCCTTCCCAACAGTTGCGCAGCCTGAATGGCGAATGGG
[124 nt withheld, positions 5796-5919]
C
[91 nt withheld, positions 5921-6011]
A
[49 nt withheld, positions 6013-6061]
CCTTTGACGTTGGAGTCCACGTTCTTT
[37 nt withheld, positions 6089-6125]
ACCCTATCTCGGTCTATTCTTTTGATTTATAAGGGATTTTGCCGATTTCGGCCTATTGGTTAAAAAATGA
GCTGATTTAACAAAAATTTAACGCGAATTTTAACAAAATATTAACGCTTACAATTTAGGTGGCACTTTTC
GGGGAAATGTGCGCGGAACCCCTATTTGTTTATTTTTCTAAATACATTCAAATATGTATCCGCTCATGAG
ACAATAACCCTGATAAATGCTTCAATAATATTGAAAAAGGAAGAGTATGAGTATTCAACATTTCCGTGTC
GCCCTTATTCCCTTTTTTGCGGCATTTTGCCTTCCTGTTTTTGCTCACCCAGAAACGCTGGTGAAAGTAA
AAGATGCTGAAGATCAGTTGGGTGCACGAGTGGGTTACATCGAACTGGATCTCAACAGCGGTAAGATCCT
TGAGAGTTTTCGCCCCGAAGAACGTTTTCCAATGATGAGCACTTTTAAAGTTCTGCTATGTGGCGCGGTA
TTATCCCGTATTGACGCCGGGCAAGAGCAACTCGGTCGCCGCATACACTATTCTCAGAATGACTTGGTTG
AGTACTCACCAGTCACAGAAAAGCATCTTACGGATGGCATGACAGTAAGAGAATTATGCAGTGCTGCCAT
AACCATGAGTGATAACACTGCGGCCAACTTACTTCTGACAACGATCGGAGGACCGAAGGAGCTAACCGCT
TTTTTGCACAACATGGGGGATCATGTAACTCGCCTTGATCGTTGGGAACCGGAGCTGAATGAAGCCATAC
CAAACGACGAGCGTGACACCACGATGCCTGTAGCAATGGCAACAACGTTGCGCAAACTATTAACTGGCGA
ACTACTTACTCTAGCTTCCCGGCAACAATTAATAGACTGGATGGAGGCGGATAAAGTTGCAGGACCACTT
CTGCGCTCGGCCCTTCCGGCTGGCTGGTTTATTGCTGATAAATCTGGAGCCGGTGAGCGTGGGTCTCGCG
GTATCATTGCAGCACTGGGGCCAGATGGTAAGCCCTCCCGTATCGTAGTTATCTACACGACGGGGAGTCA
GGCAACTATGGATGAACGAAATAGACAGATCGCTGAGATAGGTGCCTCACTGATTAAGCATTGGTAACTG
TCAGACCAAGTTTACTCATATATACTTTAGATTGATTTAAAACTTCATTTTTAATTTAAAAGGATCTAGG
TGAAGATCCTTTTTGATAATCTCATGACCAAAATCCCTTAACGTGAGTTTTCGTTCCACTGAGCGTCAGA
CCCCGTAGAAAAGATCAAAGGATCTTCTTGAGATCCTTTTTTTCTGCGCGTAATCTGCTGCTTGCAAACA
AAAAAACCACCGCTACCAGCGGTGGTTTGTTTGCCGGATCAAGAGCTACCAACTCTTTTTCCGAAGGTAA
CTGGCTTCAGCAGAGCGCAGATACCAAATACTGTTCTTCTAGTGTAGCCGTAGTTAGGCCACCACTTCAA
GAACTCTGTAGCACCGCCTACATACCTCGCTCTGCTAATCCTGTTACCAGTGGCTGCTGCCAGTGGCGAT
AAGTCGTGTCTTACCGGGTTGGACTCAAGACGATAGTTACCGGATAAGGCGCAGCGGTCGGGCTGAACGG
GGGGTTCGTGCACACAGCCCAGCTTGGAGCGAACGACCTACACCGAACTGAGATACCTACAGCGTGAGCT
ATGAGAAAGCGCCACGCTTCCCGAAGGGAGAAAGGCGGACAGGTATCCGGTAAGCGGCAGGGTCGGAACA
GGAGAGCGCACGAGGGAGCTTCCAGGGGGAAACGCCTGGTATCTTTATAGTCCTGTCGGGTTTCGCCACC
TCTGACTTGAGCGTCGATTTTTGTGATGCTCGTCAGGGGGGCGGAGCCTATGGAAAAACGCCAGCAACGC
GGCCTTTTTACGGTTCCTGGCCTTTTGCTGGCCTTTTGCTCACATGTTCTTTCCTGCGTTATCCCCTGAT
TCTGTGGATAACCGTATTACCGCCTTTGAGTGAGCTGATACCGCTCGCCGCAGCCGAACGACCGAGCGCA
GCGAGTCAGTGAGCGAGGAAGCGGAAGAGCGCCCAATACGCAAACCGCCTCTCCCCGCGCGTTGGCCGAT
TCATTAATGCAGCTGGCACGACAGGTTTCCCGACTGGAAAGCGGGCAGTGAGCGCAACGCAATTAATGTG
AGTTAGCTCACTCATTAGGCACCCCAGGCTTTACACTTTATGCTTCCGGCTCGTATGTTGTGTGGAATTG
TGAGCGGATAACAATTTCACACAGGAAACAGCTATGACCATGATTACGCCAAGCGCGCAATTAACCCTCA
CTAAAGGGAACAAAAGCTGGAGCTGCAAGCTT
Features (pLannotate 1.2.2; 31 found; start..end, strand, type, name):
      3..229     +  promoter       RSV promoter: Rous sarcoma virus enhancer/promoter
    230..410     +  LTR            5' LTR (truncated): truncated 5' long terminal repeat (LTR) from HIV-1
    457..582     +  misc_feature   HIV-1 Ψ: packaging signal of human immunodeficiency virus type 1
    566..930     +  CDS            HIV-1 gag (fragment): gag protein from human immunodeficiency virus 1; gag
   1076..1309    +  misc_feature   RRE: The Rev response element (RRE) of HIV-1 allows for Rev-dependent mRNA export from the nucleus to the cytoplasm.
   1686..1786    +  CDS            Rev (fragment): human immunodeficiency virus 1 (HIV-1) Rev protein; rev; enhances nuclear export of unspliced and incompletely spliced viral mRNAs
   1825..1942    +  misc_feature   cPPT/CTS: central polypurine tract and central termination sequence of HIV-1
   1999..2020    -  promoter       SV40 promoter (fragment): SV40 enhancer and early promoter
   2024..2248    -  polyA_signal   bGH poly(A) signal: bovine growth hormone polyadenylation signal
   2288..2308    -  CDS            SV40 NLS: nuclear localization signal of SV40 (simian virus 40) large T antigen
   2312..2332    -  CDS            SV40 NLS: nuclear localization signal of SV40 (simian virus 40) large T antigen
   2336..2356    -  CDS            SV40 NLS: nuclear localization signal of SV40 (simian virus 40) large T antigen
   2369..3085    -  CDS            EGFP: EGFP is a basic (constitutively fluorescent) green fluorescent protein published in 1996, derived from Aequorea victoria. It is reported to be a rapidly-maturing weak dimer with moderate acid sensitivity.
   3106..3591    +  promoter       PGK promoter: mouse phosphoglycerate kinase 1 promoter
   3615..4316    +  CDS            dTomato: dTomato is a basic (constitutively fluorescent) orange fluorescent protein published in 2004, derived from Discosoma sp.. It is reported to be a somewhat slowly-maturing dimer with low acid sensitivity.
   4327..4915    +  misc_feature   WPRE: woodchuck hepatitis virus posttranscriptional regulatory element
   4912..4986    +  CDS            nef (fragment): NEF_HV1Z2 - Experimental evidence at protein level: Swiss-Prot protein existence level 1. Extracellular Nef protein targets CD4(+) T-lymphocytes for apoptosis by interacting with CXCR4 surface receptors. From Human immunodeficiency virus type 1 group M subtype D (isolate Z2/CDC-Z34) (HIV-1).
   4988..5221    +  LTR            3' LTR (ΔU3): self-inactivating 3' long terminal repeat (LTR) from HIV-1
   5293..5414    +  polyA_signal   SV40 poly(A) signal: SV40 polyadenylation signal
   5454..5589    +  rep_origin     SV40 ori: SV40 origin of replication
   5610..5628    -  promoter       T7 promoter: promoter for bacteriophage T7 RNA polymerase
   5636..5791    +  CDS            lacZα (fragment): LacZα fragment of β-galactosidase; lacZ fragment
   5796..6224    +  rep_origin     f1 ori (sequence partly withheld): f1 bacteriophage origin of replication; arrow indicates direction of (+) strand synthesis
   6277..6381    +  promoter       AmpR promoter: bla
   6382..7242    +  CDS            AmpR: β-lactamase; bla; confers resistance to ampicillin, carbenicillin, and related antibiotics
   7413..8001    +  rep_origin     ori: high-copy-number ColE1/pMB1/pBR322/pUC origin of replication
   8184..8276    +  CDS            lacI (fragment): lac repressor; lacI; The lac repressor binds to the lac operator to inhibit transcription in E. coli. This inhibition can be relieved by adding lactose or isopropyl-β-D-thiogalactopyranoside (IPTG).
   8289..8310    +  protein_bind   CAP binding site: CAP binding activates transcription in the presence of cAMP. E. coli catabolite activator protein
   8325..8355    +  promoter       lac promoter: promoter for the E. coli lac operon
   8363..8379    +  protein_bind   lac operator: The lac repressor binds to the lac operator to inhibit transcription in E. coli. This inhibition can be relieved by adding lactose or isopropyl-β-D-thiogalactopyranoside (IPTG). lac repressor encoded by lacI
   8424..8442    +  promoter       T3 promoter: promoter for bacteriophage T3 RNA polymerase
