>Addgene plasmid #163919 | pLV-dt/deltaEGFP | addgene full sequence | sequence record 324306 | Addgene NGS Result
CCCCGGTGAACAGCTCCTCGCCCTTGCTCACCATGGTGGCGGCAATTCCAGTACTTTTCCCAAGGCAGTC
TGGAGCATGCGCTTTAGCAGCCCCGCTGGGCACTTGGCGCTACACAAGTGGCCTCTGGCCTCGCACACAT
TCCACATCCACCGGTAGGCGCCAACCGGCTCCGTTCTTTGGTGGCCCCTTCGCGCCACCTTCTACTCCTC
CCCTAGTCAGGAAGTTCCCCCCCGCCCCGCAGCTCGCGTCGTGCAGGACGTGACAAATGGAAGTAGCACG
TCTCACTAGTCTCGTGCAGATGGACAGCACCGCTGAGCAATGGAAGCGGGTAGGCCTTTGGGGCAGCGGC
CAATAGCAGCTTTGCTCCTTCGCTTTCTGGGCTCAGAGGCTGGGAAGGGGTGGGTCCGGGGGCGGGCTCA
GGGGCGGGCTCAGGGGCGGGGCGGGCGCCCGAAGGTCCTCCGGAGGCCCGGCATTCTGCACGCTTCAAAA
GCGCACGTCTGCCGCGCTGTTCTCCTCTTCCTCATCTCCGGGCCTTTCGACCTGAAGCTTGCCGCCGGCA
CCATGGTGAGCAAGGGCGAGGAGGTCATCAAAGAGTTCATGCGCTTCAAGGTGCGCATGGAGGGCTCCAT
GAACGGCCACGAGTTCGAGATCGAGGGCGAGGGCGAGGGCCGCCCCTACGAGGGCACCCAGACCGCCAAG
CTGAAGGTGACCAAGGGCGGCCCCCTGCCCTTCGCCTGGGACATCCTGTCCCCCCAGTTCATGTACGGCT
CCAAGGCGTACGTGAAGCACCCCGCCGACATCCCCGATTACAAGAAGCTGTCCTTCCCCGAGGGCTTCAA
GTGGGAGCGCGTGATGAACTTCGAGGACGGCGGTCTGGTGACCGTGACCCAGGACTCCTCCCTGCAGGAC
GGCACGCTGATCTACAAGGTGAAGATGCGCGGCACCAACTTCCCCCCCGACGGCCCCGTAATGCAGAAGA
AGACCATGGGCTGGGAGGCCTCCACCGAGCGCCTGTACCCCCGCGACGGCGTGCTGAAGGGCGAGATCCA
CCAGGCCCTGAAGCTGAAGGACGGCGGCCACTACCTGGTGGAGTTCAAGACCATCTACATGGCCAAGAAG
CCCGTGCAACTGCCCGGCTACTACTACGTGGACACCAAGCTGGACATCACCTCCCACAACGAGGACTACA
CCATCGTGGAACAGTACGAGCGCTCCGAGGGCCGCCACCACCTGTTCCTGTACGGCATGGACGAGCTGTA
CAAGTAACTCGAGTAATCAACCTCTGGATTACAAAATTTGTGAAAGATTGACTGGTATTCTTAACTATGT
TGCTCCTTTTACGCTATGTGGATACGCTGCTTTAATGCCTTTGTATCATGCTATTGCTTCCCGTATGGCT
TTCATTTTCTCCTCCTTGTATAAATCCTGGTTGCTGTCTCTTTATGAGGAGTTGTGGCCCGTTGTCAGGC
AACGTGGCGTGGTGTGCACTGTGTTTGCTGACGCAACCCCCACTGGTTGGGGCATTGCCACCACCTGTCA
GCTCCTTTCCGGGACTTTCGCTTTCCCCCTCCCTATTGCCACGGCGGAACTCATCGCCGCCTGCCTTGCC
CGCTGCTGGACAGGGGCTCGGCTGTTGGGCACTGACAATTCCGTGGTGTTGTCGGGGAAGCTGACGTCCT
TTCCATGGCTGCTCGCCTGTGTTGCCACCTGGATTCTGCGCGGGACGTCCTTCTGCTACGTCCCTTCGGC
CCTCAATCCAGCGGACCTTCCTTCCCGCGGCCTGCTGCCGGCTCTGCGGCCTCTTCCGCGTCTTCGCCTT
CGCCCTCAGACGAGTCGGATCTCCCTTTGGGCCGCCTCCCCGCAGGTACCTTTAAGACCAATGACTTACA
AGGCAGCTGTAGATCTTAGCCACTTTTTAAAAGAAAAGGGGGGACTGGAAGGGCTAATTCACTCCCAACG
AAGACAAGATCTGCTTTTTGCTTGTACTGGGTCTCTCTGGTTAGACCAGATCTGAGCCTGGGAGCTCTCT
GGCTAACTAGGGAACCCACTGCTTAAGCCTCAATAAAGCTTGCCTTGAGTGCTTCAAGTAGTGTGTGCCC
GTCTGTTGTGTGACTCTGGTAACTAGAGATCCCTCAGACCCTTTTAGTCAGTGTGGAAAATCTCTAGCAG
TAGTAGTTCATGTCATCTTATTATTCAGTATTTATAACTTGCAAAGAAATGAATATCAGAGAGTGAGAGG
AACTTGTTTATTGCAGCTTATAATGGTTACAAATAAAGCAATAGCATCACAAATTTCACAAATAAAGCAT
TTTTTTCACTGCATTCTAGTTGTGGTTTGTCCAAACTCATCAATGTATCTTATCATGTCTGGCTCTAGCT
ATCCCGCCCCTAACTCCGCCCATCCCGCCCCTAACTCCGCCCAGTTCCGCCCATTCTCCGCCCCATGGCT
GACTAATTTTTTTTATTTATGCAGAGGCCGAGGCCGCCTCGGCCTCTGAGCTATTCCAGAAGTAGTGAGG
AGGCTTTTTTGGAGGCCTAGGGACGTACCCAATTCGCCCTATAGTGAGTCGTATTACGCGCGCTCACTGG
CCGTCGTTTTACAACGTCGTGACTGGGAAAACCCTGGCGTTACCCAACTTAATCGCCTTGCAGCACATCC
CCCTTTCGCCAGCTGGCGTAATAGCGAAGAGGCCCGCACCGATCGCCCTTCCCAACAGTTGCGCAGCCTG
AATGGCGAATGGG
[124 nt withheld, positions 2744-2867]
C
[91 nt withheld, positions 2869-2959]
A
[49 nt withheld, positions 2961-3009]
CCTTTGACGTTGGAGTCCACGTTCTTT
[37 nt withheld, positions 3037-3073]
ACCCTATCTCGGTCTATTCTTTTGATTTATAAGGGATTTTGCCGATTTCGGCCTATTGGTTAAAAAATGA
GCTGATTTAACAAAAATTTAACGCGAATTTTAACAAAATATTAACGCTTACAATTTAGGTGGCACTTTTC
GGGGAAATGTGCGCGGAACCCCTATTTGTTTATTTTTCTAAATACATTCAAATATGTATCCGCTCATGAG
ACAATAACCCTGATAAATGCTTCAATAATATTGAAAAAGGAAGAGTATGAGTATTCAACATTTCCGTGTC
GCCCTTATTCCCTTTTTTGCGGCATTTTGCCTTCCTGTTTTTGCTCACCCAGAAACGCTGGTGAAAGTAA
AAGATGCTGAAGATCAGTTGGGTGCACGAGTGGGTTACATCGAACTGGATCTCAACAGCGGTAAGATCCT
TGAGAGTTTTCGCCCCGAAGAACGTTTTCCAATGATGAGCACTTTTAAAGTTCTGCTATGTGGCGCGGTA
TTATCCCGTATTGACGCCGGGCAAGAGCAACTCGGTCGCCGCATACACTATTCTCAGAATGACTTGGTTG
AGTACTCACCAGTCACAGAAAAGCATCTTACGGATGGCATGACAGTAAGAGAATTATGCAGTGCTGCCAT
AACCATGAGTGATAACACTGCGGCCAACTTACTTCTGACAACGATCGGAGGACCGAAGGAGCTAACCGCT
TTTTTGCACAACATGGGGGATCATGTAACTCGCCTTGATCGTTGGGAACCGGAGCTGAATGAAGCCATAC
CAAACGACGAGCGTGACACCACGATGCCTGTAGCAATGGCAACAACGTTGCGCAAACTATTAACTGGCGA
ACTACTTACTCTAGCTTCCCGGCAACAATTAATAGACTGGATGGAGGCGGATAAAGTTGCAGGACCACTT
CTGCGCTCGGCCCTTCCGGCTGGCTGGTTTATTGCTGATAAATCTGGAGCCGGTGAGCGTGGGTCTCGCG
GTATCATTGCAGCACTGGGGCCAGATGGTAAGCCCTCCCGTATCGTAGTTATCTACACGACGGGGAGTCA
GGCAACTATGGATGAACGAAATAGACAGATCGCTGAGATAGGTGCCTCACTGATTAAGCATTGGTAACTG
TCAGACCAAGTTTACTCATATATACTTTAGATTGATTTAAAACTTCATTTTTAATTTAAAAGGATCTAGG
TGAAGATCCTTTTTGATAATCTCATGACCAAAATCCCTTAACGTGAGTTTTCGTTCCACTGAGCGTCAGA
CCCCGTAGAAAAGATCAAAGGATCTTCTTGAGATCCTTTTTTTCTGCGCGTAATCTGCTGCTTGCAAACA
AAAAAACCACCGCTACCAGCGGTGGTTTGTTTGCCGGATCAAGAGCTACCAACTCTTTTTCCGAAGGTAA
CTGGCTTCAGCAGAGCGCAGATACCAAATACTGTTCTTCTAGTGTAGCCGTAGTTAGGCCACCACTTCAA
GAACTCTGTAGCACCGCCTACATACCTCGCTCTGCTAATCCTGTTACCAGTGGCTGCTGCCAGTGGCGAT
AAGTCGTGTCTTACCGGGTTGGACTCAAGACGATAGTTACCGGATAAGGCGCAGCGGTCGGGCTGAACGG
GGGGTTCGTGCACACAGCCCAGCTTGGAGCGAACGACCTACACCGAACTGAGATACCTACAGCGTGAGCT
ATGAGAAAGCGCCACGCTTCCCGAAGGGAGAAAGGCGGACAGGTATCCGGTAAGCGGCAGGGTCGGAACA
GGAGAGCGCACGAGGGAGCTTCCAGGGGGAAACGCCTGGTATCTTTATAGTCCTGTCGGGTTTCGCCACC
TCTGACTTGAGCGTCGATTTTTGTGATGCTCGTCAGGGGGGCGGAGCCTATGGAAAAACGCCAGCAACGC
GGCCTTTTTACGGTTCCTGGCCTTTTGCTGGCCTTTTGCTCACATGTTCTTTCCTGCGTTATCCCCTGAT
TCTGTGGATAACCGTATTACCGCCTTTGAGTGAGCTGATACCGCTCGCCGCAGCCGAACGACCGAGCGCA
GCGAGTCAGTGAGCGAGGAAGCGGAAGAGCGCCCAATACGCAAACCGCCTCTCCCCGCGCGTTGGCCGAT
TCATTAATGCAGCTGGCACGACAGGTTTCCCGACTGGAAAGCGGGCAGTGAGCGCAACGCAATTAATGTG
AGTTAGCTCACTCATTAGGCACCCCAGGCTTTACACTTTATGCTTCCGGCTCGTATGTTGTGTGGAATTG
TGAGCGGATAACAATTTCACACAGGAAACAGCTATGACCATGATTACGCCAAGCGCGCAATTAACCCTCA
CTAAAGGGAACAAAAGCTGGAGCTGCAAGCTTAATGTAGTCTTATGCAATACTCTTGTAGTCTTGCAACA
TGGTAACGATGAGTTAGCAACATGCCTTACAAGGAGAGAAAAAGCACCGTGCATGCCGATTGGTGGAAGT
AAGGTGGTACGATCGTGCCTTATTAGGAAGGCAACAGACGGGTCTGACATGGATTGGACGAACCACTGAA
TTGCCGCATTGCAGAGATATTGTATTTAAGTGCCTAGCTCGATACATAAACGGGTCTCTCTGGTTAGACC
AGATCTGAGCCTGGGAGCTCTCTGGCTAACTAGGGAACCCACTGCTTAAGCCTCAATAAAGCTTGCCTTG
AGTGCTTCAAGTAGTGTGTGCCCGTCTGTTGTGTGACTCTGGTAACTAGAGATCCCTCAGACCCTTTTAG
TCAGTGTGGAAAATCTCTAGCAGTGGCGCCCGAACAGGGACTTGAAAGCGAAAGGGAAACCAGAGGAGCT
CTCTCGACGCAGGACTCGGCTTGCTGAAGCGCGCACGGCAAGAGGCGAGGGGCGGCGACTGGTGAGTACG
CCAAAAATTTTGACTAGCGGAGGCTAGAAGGAGAGAGATGGGTGCGAGAGCGTCAGTATTAAGCGGGGGA
GAATTAGATCGCGATGGGAAAAAATTCGGTTAAGGCCAGGGGGAAAGAAAAAATATAAATTAAAACATAT
AGTATGGGCAAGCAGGGAGCTAGAACGATTCGCAGTTAATCCTGGCCTGTTAGAAACATCAGAAGGCTGT
AGACAAATACTGGGACAGCTACAACCATCCCTTCAGACAGGATCAGAAGAACTTAGATCATTATATAATA
CAGTAGCAACCCTCTATTGTGTGCATCAAAGGATAGAGATAAAAGACACCAAGGAAGCTTTAGACAAGAT
AGAGGAAGAGCAAAACAAAAGTAAGACCACCGCACAGCAAGCGGCCGCTGATCTTCAGACCTGGAGGAGG
AGATATGAGGGACAATTGGAGAAGTGAATTATATAAATATAAAGTAGTAAAAATTGAACCATTAGGAGTA
GCACCCACCAAGGCAAAGAGAAGAGTGGTGCAGAGAGAAAAAAGAGCAGTGGGAATAGGAGCTTTGTTCC
TTGGGTTCTTGGGAGCAGCAGGAAGCACTATGGGCGCAGCGTCAATGACGCTGACGGTACAGGCCAGACA
ATTATTGTCTGGTATAGTGCAGCAGCAGAACAATTTGCTGAGGGCTATTGAGGCGCAACAGCATCTGTTG
CAACTCACAGTCTGGGGCATCAAGCAGCTCCAGGCAAGAATCCTGGCTGTGGAAAGATACCTAAAGGATC
AACAGCTCCTGGGGATTTGGGGTTGCTCTGGAAAACTCATTTGCACCACTGCTGTGCCTTGGAATGCTAG
TTGGAGTAATAAATCTCTGGAACAGATTTGGAATCACACGACCTGGATGGAGTGGGACAGAGAAATTAAC
AATTACACAAGCTTAATACACTCCTTAATTGAAGAATCGCAAAACCAGCAAGAAAAGAATGAACAAGAAT
TATTGGAATTAGATAAATGGGCAAGTTTGTGGAATTGGTTTAACATAACAAATTGGCTGTGGTATATAAA
ATTATTCATAATGATAGTAGGAGGCTTGGTAGGTTTAAGAATAGTTTTTGCTGTACTTTCTATAGTGAAT
AGAGTTAGGCAGGGATATTCACCATTATCGTTTCAGACCCACCTCCCAACCCCGAGGGGACCCGACAGGC
CCGAAGGAATAGAAGAAGAAGGTGGAGAGAGAGACAGAGACAGATCCATTCGATTAGTGAACGGATCTCG
ACGGTATCGATACAAATGGCAGTATTCATTCACAATTTTAAAAGAAAAGGGGGGATTGGGGGGTACAGTG
CAGGGGAAAGAATAGTAGACATAATAGCAACAGACATACAAACTAAAGAATTACAAAAACAAATTACAAA
AATTCAAAATTTTCGGGTTTATTACAGGGACAGCAGAGATCCACTTTGGTCTAGTGGATCCTAGAGCCCC
AGCTGGTTCTTTCCGCCTCAGAAGCCATAGAGCCCACCGCATCCCCAGCATGCCTGCTATTGTCTTCCCA
ATCCTCCCCCTTGCTGTCCTGCCCCACCCCACCCCCCAGAATAGAATGACACCTACTCAGACAATGCGAT
GCAATTTCCTCATTTTATTAGGAAAGGACAGTGGGAGTGGCACCTTCCAGGGTCAAGGAAGGCACGGGGG
AGGGGCAAACAACAGATGGCTGGCAACTAGAAGGCACAGTCGAGGCTGATCAGCTTAATTAAGGATCCTC
TAGGATCCTACCTTTCTCTTCTTTTTTGGATCTACCTTTCTCTTCTTTTTTGGATCTACCTTTCTCTTCT
TTTTTGGATCAGCTCGAGTCTTGTACAGCTCGTCCATGCCGAGAGTGATCCCGGCGGCGGTCACGAACTC
CAGCAGGACCATGTGATCGCGCTTCTCGTTGGGGTCTTTGCTCAGGGCGGACTGGGTGCTCAGGTAGTGG
TTGTCGGGCAGCAGCACGGGGCCGTCGCCGATGGGGGTGTTCTGCTGGTAGTGGTCGGCGAGCTGCACGC
TGCCGTCCTCGATGTTGTGGCGGATCTTGAAGTTCACCTTGATGCCGTTCTTCTGCTTGTCGGCCATGAT
ATAGACGTTGTGGCTGTTGTAGTTGTACTCCAGCTTGTGCCCCAGGATGTTGCCGTCCTCCTTGAAGTCG
ATGCCCTTCAGCTCGATGCGGTTCACCAGGGTGTCGCCCTCGAACTTCACCTCGGCGCGGGTCTTGTAGT
TGCCGTCGTCCTTGAAGAAGATGGTGCGCTCCTGGACGTAGCCTTCGGGCATGGCGGACTTGAAGAAGTC
GTGCTGCTTCATGTGGTCGGGGTAGCGGCTGAAGCACTGCACGCCGTAGGTCAGGGTGGTCACGAGGGTG
GGCCAGGGCACGGGCAGCTTGCCGGTGGTGCAGATGAACTTCAGGGTCAGCTTGCCGTAGGTGGCATCGC
CCTCGCCCTCGCCGGACACGCTGAACTTGTGGCCGTTTACGTCGCCGTCCAGCTCGACCAGGATGGGCAC
CA
Features (pLannotate 1.2.2; 31 found; start..end, strand, type, name):
     54..539     +  promoter       PGK promoter: mouse phosphoglycerate kinase 1 promoter
    563..1264    +  CDS            dTomato: dTomato is a basic (constitutively fluorescent) orange fluorescent protein published in 2004, derived from Discosoma sp.. It is reported to be a somewhat slowly-maturing dimer with low acid sensitivity.
   1275..1863    +  misc_feature   WPRE: woodchuck hepatitis virus posttranscriptional regulatory element
   1860..1934    +  CDS            nef (fragment): NEF_HV1Z2 - Experimental evidence at protein level: Swiss-Prot protein existence level 1. Extracellular Nef protein targets CD4(+) T-lymphocytes for apoptosis by interacting with CXCR4 surface receptors. From Human immunodeficiency virus type 1 group M subtype D (isolate Z2/CDC-Z34) (HIV-1).
   1936..2169    +  LTR            3' LTR (ΔU3): self-inactivating 3' long terminal repeat (LTR) from HIV-1
   2241..2362    +  polyA_signal   SV40 poly(A) signal: SV40 polyadenylation signal
   2402..2537    +  rep_origin     SV40 ori: SV40 origin of replication
   2558..2576    -  promoter       T7 promoter: promoter for bacteriophage T7 RNA polymerase
   2584..2739    +  CDS            lacZα (fragment): LacZα fragment of β-galactosidase; lacZ fragment
   2744..3172    +  rep_origin     f1 ori (sequence partly withheld): f1 bacteriophage origin of replication; arrow indicates direction of (+) strand synthesis
   3225..3329    +  promoter       AmpR promoter: bla
   3330..4190    +  CDS            AmpR: β-lactamase; bla; confers resistance to ampicillin, carbenicillin, and related antibiotics
   4361..4949    +  rep_origin     ori: high-copy-number ColE1/pMB1/pBR322/pUC origin of replication
   5132..5224    +  CDS            lacI (fragment): lac repressor; lacI; The lac repressor binds to the lac operator to inhibit transcription in E. coli. This inhibition can be relieved by adding lactose or isopropyl-β-D-thiogalactopyranoside (IPTG).
   5237..5258    +  protein_bind   CAP binding site: CAP binding activates transcription in the presence of cAMP. E. coli catabolite activator protein
   5273..5303    +  promoter       lac promoter: promoter for the E. coli lac operon
   5311..5327    +  protein_bind   lac operator: The lac repressor binds to the lac operator to inhibit transcription in E. coli. This inhibition can be relieved by adding lactose or isopropyl-β-D-thiogalactopyranoside (IPTG). lac repressor encoded by lacI
   5372..5390    +  promoter       T3 promoter: promoter for bacteriophage T3 RNA polymerase
   5418..5644    +  promoter       RSV promoter: Rous sarcoma virus enhancer/promoter
   5645..5825    +  LTR            5' LTR (truncated): truncated 5' long terminal repeat (LTR) from HIV-1
   5872..5997    +  misc_feature   HIV-1 Ψ: packaging signal of human immunodeficiency virus type 1
   5981..6344    +  CDS            HIV-1 gag (fragment): gag protein from human immunodeficiency virus 1; gag
   6490..6723    +  misc_feature   RRE: The Rev response element (RRE) of HIV-1 allows for Rev-dependent mRNA export from the nucleus to the cytoplasm.
   7100..7200    +  CDS            Rev (fragment): human immunodeficiency virus 1 (HIV-1) Rev protein; rev; enhances nuclear export of unspliced and incompletely spliced viral mRNAs
   7239..7356    +  misc_feature   cPPT/CTS: central polypurine tract and central termination sequence of HIV-1
   7413..7434    -  promoter       SV40 promoter (fragment): SV40 enhancer and early promoter
   7438..7662    -  polyA_signal   bGH poly(A) signal: bovine growth hormone polyadenylation signal
   7702..7722    -  CDS            SV40 NLS: nuclear localization signal of SV40 (simian virus 40) large T antigen
   7726..7746    -  CDS            SV40 NLS: nuclear localization signal of SV40 (simian virus 40) large T antigen
   7750..7770    -  CDS            SV40 NLS: nuclear localization signal of SV40 (simian virus 40) large T antigen
   7783..34      -  CDS            EGFP (across the origin): EGFP is a basic (constitutively fluorescent) green fluorescent protein published in 1996, derived from Aequorea victoria. It is reported to be a rapidly-maturing weak dimer with moderate acid sensitivity.
