[The description below was written by a language model from this plasmid's Addgene catalogue record and pLannotate feature annotations shown in this document.]
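Description:
pLV-dt/deltaEGFP is a third-generation-style, self-inactivating HIV-1 lentiviral transfer plasmid for mammalian expression, derived from the dual-reporter backbone pLV-PGK-dt/CBA-EGFP-NLS. It is maintained in E. coli through a high-copy ColE1/pUC origin and ampicillin resistance (AmpR). The bacterial backbone also carries an f1 origin, lac promoter/operator remnants, T3 and T7 promoters, and an SV40 origin and poly(A) signal downstream of the viral cassette. Genomic RNA for packaging is transcribed from an RSV promoter fused to a truncated 5' LTR. It includes the Ψ packaging signal with a partial gag sequence, the RRE for Rev-dependent nuclear export, the cPPT/CTS, and a ΔU3 3' LTR that inactivates LTR promoter activity after integration.

The active payload is wild-type dTomato driven by the mouse PGK promoter and followed by a WPRE to enhance transcript stability and expression. Immediately upstream, in the opposite orientation, lies the remainder of the parental second cassette: an EGFP coding sequence fused to three SV40 nuclear localization signals and terminated by a bGH poly(A) signal. As the record states, the CBA promoter that drove this cassette in the parent has been removed, and neither feature table shows a promoter positioned ahead of EGFP, so only about twenty bases separate the divergent EGFP start from the PGK promoter. The construct is therefore expected to give dTomato signal without promoter-driven EGFP, which would suit it as a control for the bidirectional reporter, although the record does not state this use. The associated study concerns microRNA-based detargeting of lentiviral expression in airway basal cells. The depositor and sequencing-derived records agree in features, differing only by two nucleotides and the numbering start point.
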