Addgene plasmid #163919: pLV-dt/deltaEGFP
Purpose: PGK-driven dTomato expression. Lacks the CBA-promoter controlling EGFP expression.
Depositing lab: John Engelhardt. Depositing organization: University of Iowa. Publication: Detargeting Lentiviral-Mediated CFTR Expression in Airway Basal Cells Using miR-106b. Choi SH, Reeves RE, Romano Ibarra GS, Lynch TJ, Shahin WS, Feng Z, Gasser GN, Winter MC, Evans TIA, Liu X, Luo M, Zhang Y, Stoltz DA, Devor EJ, Yan Z, Engelhardt JF. Genes (Basel). 2020 Oct 6;11(10). pii: genes11101169. doi: 10.3390/genes11101169. PubMed 33036232.
Backbone
  Vector backbone: pLV-PGK-dt/CBA-EGFP-NLS
  Vector type: Mammalian Expression, Lentiviral
Growth in bacteria
  Bacterial resistance: Ampicillin, 100 μg/mL
  Growth temperature: 37°C
  Growth strain: NEB Stable
  Copy number: High Copy
Gene/Insert
  Gene/Insert name: dtomato
  Species: Other
  Mutation: WT
  Cloning method: Restriction Enzyme; 5′ cloning site Unknown (unknown if destroyed); 3′ cloning site Unknown (unknown if destroyed)
Terms and licenses: Academic/Nonprofit Terms; Industry Terms: Not Available to Industry
How to cite: pLV-dt/deltaEGFP was a gift from John Engelhardt (Addgene plasmid # 163919 ; http://n2t.net/addgene:163919 ; RRID:Addgene_163919)
